Addgene plasmid #156900: pD649-HAsp-LINGO2-Fc(DAPA)-AviTag-6xHis
Purpose: Mammalian expression of cell-surface protein extracellular domain fused to Fc(DAPA)-Avi-6xHis. Protein is secreted from cells.
Depositing lab: Chris Garcia. Depositing organization: Stanford University. Publication: A Human IgSF Cell-Surface Interactome Reveals a Complex Network of Protein-Protein Interactions. Wojtowicz WM, Vielmetter J, Fernandes RA, Siepe DH, Eastman CL, Chisholm GB, Cox S, Klock H, Anderson PW, Rue SM, Miller JJ, Glaser SM, Bragstad ML, Vance J, Lam AW, Lesley SA, Zinn K, Garcia KC. Cell. 2020 Aug 20;182(4):1027-1043.e17. doi: 10.1016/j.cell.2020.07.025. PubMed 32822567.
Backbone
  Vector backbone: pD649
  Backbone size w/o insert (bp): 6106
  Vector type: Mammalian Expression
Growth in bacteria
  Bacterial resistance: Ampicillin, 100 μg/mL
  Growth temperature: 37°C
  Growth strain: DH5alpha
  Copy number: High Copy
Gene/Insert
  Gene/Insert name: LINGO2 (alt name: LIGO2)
  Species: H. sapiens (human)
  Insert size (bp): 1554
  Mutation: Fc region of human IgG contains D265A and P329A mutations (DAPA)
  Entrez Gene: LINGO2 (a.k.a. LERN3, LRRN6C, FLJ31810)
  Promoter: CMV/SP6
  Tag / fusion protein: Fc(DAPA)-AviTag-6xHis (C terminal on backbone)
  Cloning method: Restriction Enzyme; 5′ cloning site GCGGCCGC (not destroyed); 3′ cloning site GGCGCGCC (not destroyed)
  Sequencing primers: 5′ ATTTAGGTGACACTATAG; 3′ CACGTACCAGTTGAACTTCACC
Resource information
  A portion of this plasmid was derived from a plasmid made by: synthesis by ThermoFisher
Terms and licenses: Academic/Nonprofit Terms; Industry Terms: Not Available to Industry
Depositor comments: Some plasmids in this collection may have an IS4-like element ISVsa5 family transposase upstream of the CMV promoter.
How to cite: pD649-HAsp-LINGO2-Fc(DAPA)-AviTag-6xHis was a gift from Chris Garcia (Addgene plasmid # 156900 ; http://n2t.net/addgene:156900 ; RRID:Addgene_156900)
