[The description below was written by a language model from this plasmid's Addgene catalogue record and pLannotate feature annotations shown in this document.]
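Description:
pD649-HAsp-LINGO2-Fc(DAPA)-AviTag-6xHis is a mammalian expression plasmid of about 7.7 kb, built on the pD649 backbone, for producing the extracellular domain of human LINGO2 as a secreted Fc fusion protein. It is maintained in E. coli at high copy through a ColE1/pUC-type origin and selected with ampicillin via a full-length β-lactamase gene. The annotation also finds an SV40 early promoter/EM7 promoter unit driving a puromycin N-acetyltransferase sequence followed by an SV40 polyadenylation signal, which would allow drug selection in mammalian cells. Several other short matches (KanR, lacZα, ble, f1 ori) are only fragments and appear to be backbone remnants.

The expression cassette uses the CMV immediate-early enhancer and promoter with a partial CMV intron A, followed by an SP6 promoter that can serve for in vitro transcription or as a sequencing primer site. The open reading frame begins with a secretion signal: the plasmid name indicates an HA signal peptide, although the automated annotation labels a short stretch here as an IgH signal sequence fragment. The roughly 1.55 kb LINGO2 ectodomain follows, cloned between retained NotI and AscI sites. The annotation tool calls this region mouse Lingo1, most likely a match to a homologous family member rather than the true identity given in the catalogue entry. Downstream lie a human IgG1 Fc carrying the D265A and P329A (DAPA) substitutions, which are generally used to reduce Fc effector binding, then an AviTag for site-specific biotinylation by BirA and a 6xHis tag for metal-affinity purification, ending at a bGH polyadenylation signal. The two small tags are listed in the catalogue but not annotated in the feature table.

The plasmid belongs to a collection made for a human IgSF cell-surface protein interaction screen. The depositor notes that some members may carry an IS4-like transposase insertion upstream of the CMV promoter; none is annotated here.
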