Features (pLannotate 1.2.2; 21 found; start..end, strand, type, name):
    119..143     -  CDS            KanR (fragment): aminoglycoside phosphotransferase; aph(3')-Ia; confers resistance to kanamycin
    254..842     +  rep_origin     ori: high-copy-number ColE1/pMB1/pBR322/pUC origin of replication
   1067..1084    +  terminator     rrnB T2 terminator (fragment): transcription terminator T2 from the E. coli rrnB gene
   1109..1128    -  CDS            lacZα (fragment): LacZα fragment of β-galactosidase; lacZ fragment
   1584..1600    +  protein_bind   lac operator: The lac repressor binds to the lac operator to inhibit transcription in E. coli. This inhibition can be relieved by adding lactose or isopropyl-β-D-thiogalactopyranoside (IPTG). lac repressor encoded by lacI
   1843..2146    +  enhancer       CMV enhancer: human cytomegalovirus immediate early enhancer
   2147..2350    +  promoter       CMV promoter: human cytomegalovirus (CMV) immediate early promoter
   2486..2529    +  intron         CMV intron (fragment): modified intron A from human cytomegalovirus
   2581..2599    +  promoter       SP6 promoter: promoter for bacteriophage SP6 RNA polymerase
   2603..2640    +  CDS            IgH signal sequence (fragment): signal sequence from the mouse immunoglobulin heavy chain variable region
   2737..4302    +  CDS            Lingo1 (fragment): LIGO1_MOUSE - Also known as Lern1, Lrrn6a. Experimental evidence at protein level: Swiss-Prot protein existence level 1. Functional component of the Nogo receptor signaling complex (RTN4R/NGFR) in RhoA activation responsible for some inhibition of axonal regeneration by myelin-associated factors. Is also an important negative regulator of oligodentrocyte differentiation and axonal myelination (By similarity). Acts in conjunction with RTN4 and RTN4R in regulating neuronal precursor cell motility during cortical development. From Mus musculus (Mouse).
   4318..4995    +  CDS            IGHG1 (fragment): IGHG1_HUMAN - Experimental evidence at protein level: Swiss-Prot protein existence level 1. Constant region of immunoglobulin heavy chains. Immunoglobulins, also known as antibodies, are membrane-bound or secreted glycoproteins produced by B lymphocytes. In the recognition phase of humoral immunity, the membrane-bound immunoglobulins serve as receptors which, upon binding of a specific antigen, trigger the clonal expansion and differentiation of B lymphocytes into immunoglobulins- secreting plasma cells. Secreted immunoglobulins mediate the effector phase of humoral immunity, which results in
   5210..5321    +  polyA_signal   bGH poly(A) signal: bovine growth hormone polyadenylation signal
   5322..5430    +  rep_origin     f1 ori (fragment): f1 bacteriophage origin of replication; arrow indicates direction of (+) strand synthesis
   5444..5773    +  promoter       SV40 promoter: SV40 enhancer and early promoter
   5821..5868    +  promoter       EM7 promoter: synthetic bacterial promoter&nbsp
   5887..6486    +  CDS            PuroR (fragment): puromycin N-acetyltransferase; pac from Streptomyces; confers resistance to puromycin
   6496..6621    +  CDS            ble (fragment): BLE_KLEPN - Experimental evidence at protein level: Swiss-Prot protein existence level 1. Binding protein with a strong affinity to the bleomycin family of antibiotics. Binds to CL990; an antimitotic-antibiotic compound. From Klebsiella pneumoniae.
   6616..6737    +  polyA_signal   SV40 poly(A) signal: SV40 polyadenylation signal
   6790..7650    -  CDS            AmpR: β-lactamase; bla; confers resistance to ampicillin, carbenicillin, and related antibiotics
   7653..89      -  promoter       AmpR promoter (fragment) (across the origin): bla
>Addgene plasmid #156900 | pD649-HAsp-LINGO2-Fc(DAPA)-AviTag-6xHis | depositor full sequence | sequence record 302909 | Full Sequence
TTTCAATATTATTGAAGCATTTATCAGGGTTATTGTCTCATGAGCGGATACATATTTGAATGTATTTAGA
AAAATAAACAAATAGGGGTCAGTGTTACAACCAATTAACCAATTCTGAACATTATCGCGAGCCCATTTAT
ACCTGAATATGGCTCATAACACCCCTTGCTCATGACCAAAATCCCTTAACGTGAGTTACGCGCGCGTCGT
TCCACTGAGCGTCAGACCCCGTAGAAAAGATCAAAGGATCTTCTTGAGATCCTTTTTTTCTGCGCGTAAT
CTGCTGCTTGCAAACAAAAAAACCACCGCTACCAGCGGTGGTTTGTTTGCCGGATCAAGAGCTACCAACT
CTTTTTCCGAAGGTAACTGGCTTCAGCAGAGCGCAGATACCAAATACTGTTCTTCTAGTGTAGCCGTAGT
TAGCCCACCACTTCAAGAACTCTGTAGCACCGCCTACATACCTCGCTCTGCTAATCCTGTTACCAGTGGC
TGCTGCCAGTGGCGATAAGTCGTGTCTTACCGGGTTGGACTCAAGACGATAGTTACCGGATAAGGCGCAG
CGGTCGGGCTGAACGGGGGGTTCGTGCACACAGCCCAGCTTGGAGCGAACGACCTACACCGAACTGAGAT
ACCTACAGCGTGAGCTATGAGAAAGCGCCACGCTTCCCGAAGGGAGAAAGGCGGACAGGTATCCGGTAAG
CGGCAGGGTCGGAACAGGAGAGCGCACGAGGGAGCTTCCAGGGGGAAACGCCTGGTATCTTTATAGTCCT
GTCGGGTTTCGCCACCTCTGACTTGAGCGTCGATTTTTGTGATGCTCGTCAGGGGGGCGGAGCCTATGGA
AAAACGCCAGCAACGCGGCCTTTTTACGGTTCCTGGCCTTTTGCTGGCCTTTTGCTCACATGTTCTTTCC
TGCGTTATCCCCTGATTCTGTGGATAACCGTATTACCGCCTTTGAGTGAGCTGATACCGCTCGCCGCAGC
CGAACGACCGAGCGCAGCGAGTCAGTGAGCGAGGAAGCGGAAGGCGAGAGTAGGGAACTGCCAGGCATCA
AACTAAGCAGAAGGCCCCTGACGGATGGCCTTTTTGCGTTTCTACAAACTCTTTCTGTGTTGTAAAACGA
CGGCCAGTCTTAAGCTCGGGCCCCCTGGGCGGTTCTGATAACGAGTAATCGTTAATCCGCAAATAACGTA
AAAACCCGCTTCGGCGGGTTTTTTTATGGGGGGAGTTTAGGGAAAGAGCATTTGTCAGAATATTTAAGGG
CGCCTGTCACTTTGCTTGATATATGAGAATTATTTAACCTTATAAATGAGAAAAAAGCAACGCACTTTAA
ATAAGATACGTTGCTTTTTCGATTGATGAACACCTATAATTAAACTATTCATCTATTATTTATGATTTTT
TGTATATACAATATTTCTAGTTTGTTAAAGAGAATTAAGAAAATAAATCTCGAAAATAATAAAGGGAAAA
TCAGTTTTTGATATCAAAATTATACATGTCAACGATAATACAAAATATAATACAAACTATAAGATGTTAT
CAGTATTTATTATCATTTAGAATAAATTTTGTGTCGCCCTTAATTGTGAGCGGATAACAATTACGAGCTT
CATGCACAGTGGCGTTGACTCAATATTGGCCATTAGCCATATTATTCATTGGTTATATAGCATAAATCAA
TATTGGCTATTGGCCATTGCATACGTTGTATCTATATCATAATATGTACATTTATATTGGCTCATGTCCA
ATATGACCGCCATGTTGGCATTGATTATTGACTAGTTATTAATAGTAATCAATTACGGGGTCATTAGTTC
ATAGCCCATATATGGAGTTCCGCGTTACATAACTTACGGTAAATGGCCCGCCTGGCTGACCGCCCAACGA
CCCCCGCCCATTGACGTCAATAATGACGTATGTTCCCATAGTAACGCCAATAGGGACTTTCCATTGACGT
CAATGGGTGGAGTATTTACGGTAAACTGCCCACTTGGCAGTACATCAAGTGTATCATATGCCAAGTACGC
CCCCTATTGACGTCAATGACGGTAAATGGCCCGCCTGGCATTATGCCCAGTACATGACCTTATGGGACTT
TCCTACTTGGCAGTACATCTACGTATTAGTCATCGCTATTACCATGGTGATGCGGTTTTGGCAGTACATC
AATGGGCGTGGATAGCGGTTTGACTCACGGGGATTTCCAAGTCTCCACCCCATTGACGTCAATGGGAGTT
TGTTTTGGCACCAAAATCAACGGGACTTTCCAAAATGTCGTAACAACTCCGCCCCATTGACGCAAATGGG
CGGTAGGCGTGTACGGTGGGAGGTCTATATAAGCAGAGCTCGTTTAGTGAACCGTCAGATCGCCTGGAGA
CGCCATCCACGCTGTTTTGACCTCCATAGAAGACACCGGGACCGATCCAGCCTCCGCGGCCGGGAACGGT
GCATTGGAACGCGGATTCCCCGTGCCAAGAGTGACGTAAGTACCGCCTATAGAGTCTATAGGCCCACCCC
CTTGGCTTCGTTAGAACGCGGCTACAATTAATACATAACCTTATGTATCATACACATACGATTTAGGTGA
CACTATAGAATAACATCCACTTTGCCTTTCTCTCCACAGGTGTCCACTCCCAGGTCCAACTGCACCTCGG
TTCTATCGAAAACGCGCCTGCTAGCGCCACCATGAAGACCATCATTGCCCTGAGCTACATCTTCTGCCTG
GTGTTCGCTGCGGCCGCCTGTCCTGCTAGATGTGAATGTAGCGCCCAGAACAAGAGCGTGTCCTGCCACA
GAAGAAGGCTGATCGCCATTCCTGAGGGCATCCCCATCGAGACAAAGATCCTGGACCTGAGCAAGAACCG
GCTGAAGTCCGTGAATCCCGAGGAGTTCATCAGCTACCCTCTGCTGGAAGAGATCGACCTGAGCGACAAC
ATCATTGCCAACGTGGAACCTGGCGCCTTCAACAACCTGTTCAACCTGCGGAGCCTGCGGCTGAAGGGCA
ACAGACTGAAACTGGTGCCTCTGGGCGTGTTCACCGGCCTGAGCAATCTGACCAAGCTGGACATCAGCGA
GAACAAGATTGTGATCCTGCTGGACTACATGTTCCAGGACCTGCACAACCTGAAGTCCCTGGAAGTGGGC
GACAACGACCTGGTGTACATCAGCCACAGAGCCTTCAGCGGCCTGCTGTCTCTGGAACAGCTGACCCTGG
AAAAGTGCAACCTGACCGCCGTGCCTACAGAGGCCCTGTCTCATCTGAGAAGCCTGATCAGCCTGCACCT
GAAACACCTGAACATCAACAACATGCCCGTGTACGCCTTCAAGCGGCTGTTCCATCTGAAGCACCTGGAA
ATCGACTACTGGCCCCTGCTGGATATGATGCCCGCCAATAGCCTGTACGGCCTGAACCTGACAAGCCTGA
GCGTGACCAACACCAACCTGAGCACAGTGCCCTTTCTGGCCTTCAAACATCTGGTGTATCTGACCCACCT
GAACCTCAGCTACAACCCCATCAGCACAATCGAGGCCGGCATGTTCAGCGACCTGATCCGGCTGCAAGAG
CTGCACATTGTGGGAGCCCAGCTGAGAACCATCGAGCCCCACAGCTTTCAGGGCCTGAGATTCCTGAGAG
TGCTGAACGTGTCCCAGAACCTGCTGGAAACCCTGGAAGAAAACGTGTTCAGCAGCCCCAGAGCACTGGA
AGTGCTGTCTATTAACAACAACCCTCTGGCCTGCGACTGCCGGCTGCTGTGGATTCTGCAGAGACAACCC
ACACTGCAGTTCGGCGGACAGCAGCCTATGTGTGCCGGACCTGATACCATCAGAGAGCGGAGCTTCAAGG
ACTTCCACAGCACAGCCCTGAGCTTCTACTTTACCTGCAAGAAGCCCAAGATCCGCGAGAAGAAGCTGCA
GCATCTGCTGGTGGATGAGGGCCAGACAGTGCAGCTGGAATGTTCCGCAGATGGCGACCCTCAGCCTGTG
ATCTCTTGGGTCACCCCTCGGCGGAGATTCATCACCACCAAGAGCAATGGCAGAGCCACCGTGCTCGGAG
ATGGCACACTGGAAATTAGATTCGCCCAGGACCAGGACAGCGGGATGTACGTGTGTATCGCCTCTAACGC
CGCTGGCAACGATACCTTTACCGCCAGCCTGACCGTGAAGGGCTTCGCCAGCGATAGATTCCTGTACGCC
AACAGAACCCCTATGTACATGACCGACAGCAACGACACCATCTCCAACGGCACCAACGCCAACACCTTCA
GCCTGGACCTCAAGACCATCCTGGTGTCCACTGGCGCGCCGGGCGGCGACAAGACCCACACCTGCCCCCC
CTGCCCAGCTCCAGAACTGCTGGGAGGGCCTTCCGTGTTCCTGTTCCCCCCCAAGCCCAAGGACACCCTG
ATGATCAGCAGGACCCCCGAGGTGACCTGCGTGGTGGTGGCCGTGTCCCACGAGGACCCAGAGGTGAAGT
TCAACTGGTACGTGGACGGCGTGGAGGTGCACAACGCCAAGACCAAGCCCAGAGAGGAGCAGTACAACAG
CACCTACAGGGTGGTGTCCGTGCTGACCGTGCTGCACCAGGACTGGCTGAACGGCAAAGAATACAAGTGC
AAAGTCTCCAACAAGGCCCTGGCTGCCCCAATCGAAAAGACAATCAGCAAGGCCAAGGGCCAGCCACGGG
AGCCCCAGGTGTACACCCTGCCCCCCAGCCGGGAGGAGATGACCAAGAACCAGGTGTCCCTGACCTGTCT
GGTGAAGGGCTTCTACCCCAGCGATATCGCCGTGGAGTGGGAGAGCAACGGCCAGCCCGAGAACAACTAC
AAGACCACCCCCCCAGTGCTGGACAGCGACGGCAGCTTCTTCCTGTACAGCAAGCTGACCGTGGACAAGT
CCAGGTGGCAGCAGGGCAACGTGTTCAGCTGCAGCGTGATGCACGAGGCCCTGCACAACCACTACACCCA
GAAGTCCCTGAGCCTGAGCCCCGGCGGCAGCGGTCTTAATGATATTTTCGAGGCTCAGAAGATTGAGTGG
CATGAACACCACCACCATCACCACTAAGGCCGGCCTGTAGTCACTGGCACAACGCGTTACCCGGTAAGCC
AATCGGGTATACACGGTCGTCATACTGCAGACAGGGTTCTTCTACTTTGCAAGATAGTCTTGAGTAGTAA
AATAAATAGATAGAGAAAATCAGCCTCGACTGTGCCTTCTAGTTGCCAGCCATCTGTTGTTTGCCCCTCC
CCCGTGCCTTCCTTGACCCTGGAAGGTGCCACTCCCACTGTCCTTTCCTAATAAAATGAGGAAATTGCAT
CACAACACTCAACCCTATCTCGGTCTATTCTTTTGATTTATAAGGGATTTTGCCGATTTCGGCCTATTGG
TTAAAAAATGAGCTGATTTAACAAAAATTTAACGCGAATTAATTCTGTGGAATGTGTGTCAGTTAGGGTG
TGGAAAGTCCCCAGGCTCCCCAGCAGGCAGAAGTATGCAAAGCATGCATCTCAATTAGTCAGCAACCAGG
TGTGGAAAGTCCCCAGGCTCCCCAGCAGGCAGAAGTATGCAAAGCATGCATCTCAATTAGTCAGCAACCA
TAGTCCCGCCCCTAACTCCGCCCATCCCGCCCCTAACTCCGCCCAGTTCCGCCCATTCTCCGCCCCATGG
CTGACTAATTTTTTTTATTTATGCAGAGGCCGAGGCCGCCTCTGCCTCTGAGCTATTCCAGAAGTAGTGA
GGAGGCTTTTTTGGAGGCCTAGGCTTTTGCAAAAAGCTCCCGGGAGCTTGTATATCCATTTTCGGATCTG
ATCAGCACGTGTTGACAATTAATCATCGGCATAGTATATCGGCATAGTATAATACGACAAGGTGAGGAAC
TAAACCATGACCGAGTACAAGCCCACGGTGCGCCTCGCCACCCGCGACGACGTCCCCAGGGCCGTACGCA
CCCTCGCCGCCGCGTTCGCCGACTACCCCGCCACGCGCCACACCGTCGATCCGGACCGCCACATCGAGCG
GGTCACCGAGCTGCAAGAACTCTTCCTCACGCGCGTCGGGCTCGACATCGGCAAGGTGTGGGTCGCGGAC
GACGGCGCCGCGGTGGCGGTCTGGACCACGCCGGAGAGCGTCGAAGCGGGGGCGGTGTTCGCCGAGATCG
GCCCGCGCATGGCCGAGTTGAGCGGTTCCCGGCTGGCCGCGCAGCAACAGATGGAAGGCCTCCTGGCGCC
GCACCGGCCCAAGGAGCCCGCGTGGTTCCTGGCCACCGTCGGCGTCTCGCCCGACCACCAGGGCAAGGGT
CTGGGCAGCGCCGTCGTGCTCCCCGGAGTGGAGGCGGCCGAGCGCGCCGGGGTGCCCGCCTTCCTGGAGA
CATCCGCGCCCCGCAACCTCCCCTTCTACGAGCGGCTCGGCTTCACCGTCACCGCCGACGTCGAGGTGCC
CGAAGGACCGCGCACCTGGTGCATGACCCGCAAGCCCGGTGCCTGACACGTGCTACGAGATTTCGATTCC
ACCGCCGCCTTCTATGAAAGGTTGGGCTTCGGAATCGTTTTCCGGGACGCCGGCTGGATGATCCTCCAGC
GCGGGGATCTCATGCTGGAGTTCTTCGCCCACCCCAACTTGTTTATTGCAGCTTATAATGGTTACAAATA
AAGCAATAGCATCACAAATTTCACAAATAAAGCATTTTTTTCACTGCATTCTAGTTGTGGTTTGTCCAAA
CTCATCAATGTATCTTATCATGTCTGTATACCGTCGACCTCTAGCTAGAGCTTGGCGTAATCATGGTCAT
TACCAATGCTTAATCAGTGAGGCACCTATCTCAGCGATCTGTCTATTTCGTTCATCCATAGTTGCCTGAC
TCCCCGTCGTGTAGATAACTACGATACGGGAGGGCTTACCATCTGGCCCCAGCGCTGCGATGATACCGCG
AGAACCACGCTCACCGGCTCCGGATTTATCAGCAATAAACCAGCCAGCCGGAAGGGCCGAGCGCAGAAGT
GGTCCTGCAACTTTATCCGCCTCCATCCAGTCTATTAATTGTTGCCGGGAAGCTAGAGTAAGTAGTTCGC
CAGTTAATAGTTTGCGCAACGTTGTTGCCATCGCTACAGGCATCGTGGTGTCACGCTCGTCGTTTGGTAT
GGCTTCATTCAGCTCCGGTTCCCAACGATCAAGGCGAGTTACATGATCCCCCATGTTGTGCAAAAAAGCG
GTTAGCTCCTTCGGTCCTCCGATCGTTGTCAGAAGTAAGTTGGCCGCAGTGTTATCACTCATGGTTATGG
CAGCACTGCATAATTCTCTTACTGTCATGCCATCCGTAAGATGCTTTTCTGTGACTGGTGAGTACTCAAC
CAAGTCATTCTGAGAATAGTGTATGCGGCGACCGAGTTGCTCTTGCCCGGCGTCAATACGGGATAATACC
GCGCCACATAGCAGAACTTTAAAAGTGCTCATCATTGGAAAACGTTCTTCGGGGCGAAAACTCTCAAGGA
TCTTACCGCTGTTGAGATCCAGTTCGATGTAACCCACTCGTGCACCCAACTGATCTTCAGCATCTTTTAC
TTTCACCAGCGTTTCTGGGTGAGCAAAAACAGGAAGGCAAAATGCCGCAAAAAAGGGAATAAGGGCGACA
CGGAAATGTTGAATACTCATATTCTTCCTT
