>Addgene plasmid #156900 | pD649-HAsp-LINGO2-Fc(DAPA)-AviTag-6xHis | depositor partial sequence | sequence record 302910 | insert (extracellular domain)
TGTCCTGCTAGATGTGAATGTAGCGCCCAGAACAAGAGCGTGTCCTGCCACAGAAGAAGGCTGATCGCCA
TTCCTGAGGGCATCCCCATCGAGACAAAGATCCTGGACCTGAGCAAGAACCGGCTGAAGTCCGTGAATCC
CGAGGAGTTCATCAGCTACCCTCTGCTGGAAGAGATCGACCTGAGCGACAACATCATTGCCAACGTGGAA
CCTGGCGCCTTCAACAACCTGTTCAACCTGCGGAGCCTGCGGCTGAAGGGCAACAGACTGAAACTGGTGC
CTCTGGGCGTGTTCACCGGCCTGAGCAATCTGACCAAGCTGGACATCAGCGAGAACAAGATTGTGATCCT
GCTGGACTACATGTTCCAGGACCTGCACAACCTGAAGTCCCTGGAAGTGGGCGACAACGACCTGGTGTAC
ATCAGCCACAGAGCCTTCAGCGGCCTGCTGTCTCTGGAACAGCTGACCCTGGAAAAGTGCAACCTGACCG
CCGTGCCTACAGAGGCCCTGTCTCATCTGAGAAGCCTGATCAGCCTGCACCTGAAACACCTGAACATCAA
CAACATGCCCGTGTACGCCTTCAAGCGGCTGTTCCATCTGAAGCACCTGGAAATCGACTACTGGCCCCTG
CTGGATATGATGCCCGCCAATAGCCTGTACGGCCTGAACCTGACAAGCCTGAGCGTGACCAACACCAACC
TGAGCACAGTGCCCTTTCTGGCCTTCAAACATCTGGTGTATCTGACCCACCTGAACCTCAGCTACAACCC
CATCAGCACAATCGAGGCCGGCATGTTCAGCGACCTGATCCGGCTGCAAGAGCTGCACATTGTGGGAGCC
CAGCTGAGAACCATCGAGCCCCACAGCTTTCAGGGCCTGAGATTCCTGAGAGTGCTGAACGTGTCCCAGA
ACCTGCTGGAAACCCTGGAAGAAAACGTGTTCAGCAGCCCCAGAGCACTGGAAGTGCTGTCTATTAACAA
CAACCCTCTGGCCTGCGACTGCCGGCTGCTGTGGATTCTGCAGAGACAACCCACACTGCAGTTCGGCGGA
CAGCAGCCTATGTGTGCCGGACCTGATACCATCAGAGAGCGGAGCTTCAAGGACTTCCACAGCACAGCCC
TGAGCTTCTACTTTACCTGCAAGAAGCCCAAGATCCGCGAGAAGAAGCTGCAGCATCTGCTGGTGGATGA
GGGCCAGACAGTGCAGCTGGAATGTTCCGCAGATGGCGACCCTCAGCCTGTGATCTCTTGGGTCACCCCT
CGGCGGAGATTCATCACCACCAAGAGCAATGGCAGAGCCACCGTGCTCGGAGATGGCACACTGGAAATTA
GATTCGCCCAGGACCAGGACAGCGGGATGTACGTGTGTATCGCCTCTAACGCCGCTGGCAACGATACCTT
TACCGCCAGCCTGACCGTGAAGGGCTTCGCCAGCGATAGATTCCTGTACGCCAACAGAACCCCTATGTAC
ATGACCGACAGCAACGACACCATCTCCAACGGCACCAACGCCAACACCTTCAGCCTGGACCTCAAGACCA
TCCTGGTGTCCACT
